Addgene plasmid #92062: lentiSAM v2 (Puro)
Purpose: (Empty Backbone) Modified version of lentiSAM v2, a lenti sgRNA cloning backbone with MS2 loops at tetraloop/stemloop 2, dCas9-VP64, and puro resistance marker. Contains BsmBI sites for insertion of spacer sequences.
Depositing lab: Adam Karpf. Depositing organization: University of Nebraska Medical Center. Publication: Co-regulation and function of FOXM1/RHNO1 bidirectional genes in cancer. Barger CJ, Chee L, Albahrani M, Munoz-Trujillo C, Boghean L, Branick C, Odunsi K, Drapkin R, Zou L, Karpf AR. Elife. 2021 Apr 23;10. pii: 55070. doi: 10.7554/eLife.55070. PubMed 33890574.
Backbone
  Vector backbone: lentiSAM v2
  Backbone manufacturer: Feng Zhang lab
  Backbone size (bp): 13713
  Modifications to backbone: T2A-blasticidin was removed by digestion with Bsp1407I and EcoRI. P2A-puromycin was added by PCR amplification from lentiCRISP v2 then ligation into these restriction sites.
  Vector type: Mammalian Expression, Lentiviral, CRISPR
  Promoter: U6 (sgRNA) and EF1a (dCas9-VP64)
  Selectable markers: Puromycin
Growth in bacteria
  Bacterial resistance: Ampicillin, 100 μg/mL
  Growth temperature: 37°C
  Growth strain: NEB Stable
  Copy number: High Copy
Gene/Insert
  Cloning method: Restriction Enzyme
Terms and licenses: Academic/Nonprofit Terms; Industry Terms: Not Available to Industry
How to cite: lentiSAM v2 (Puro) was a gift from Adam Karpf (Addgene plasmid # 92062 ; http://n2t.net/addgene:92062 ; RRID:Addgene_92062)
