[The description below was written by a language model from this plasmid's Addgene catalogue record and the feature table of its GenBank file.]
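Description:
lentiSAM v2 (Puro) is a 13.7 kb empty lentiviral CRISPR-activation backbone derived from lentiSAM v2. The original T2A-blasticidin cassette was excised by restriction digestion and replaced with a P2A-puromycin cassette amplified from lentiCRISPR v2. It is propagated in E. coli as a high-copy plasmid through a ColE1/pUC-type origin with ampicillin selection. The plasmid backbone outside the viral region also carries an f1 origin and an SV40/EM7-driven bleomycin (Zeocin) resistance cassette. The transfer region has a CMV enhancer/promoter fused to a truncated HIV-1 5' LTR, so genomic RNA can be produced in packaging cells. It also contains the Psi packaging signal, RRE, cPPT/CTS, WPRE, a second truncated LTR at the 3' end and a bGH polyadenylation signal.

Two expression units sit between the LTRs. A human U6 promoter drives an sgRNA scaffold in which MS2 coat-protein-binding stem loops have been placed in the tetraloop and stem loop 2, and BsmBI sites allow a spacer sequence to be inserted. Downstream, an EF-1-alpha core promoter expresses a single open reading frame that begins with a nucleoplasmin NLS and catalytically dead S. pyogenes Cas9 (D10A/N863A). These are followed by an SV40 NLS and the VP64 activation domain, then P2A and puromycin N-acetyltransferase. Ribosomal skipping at P2A releases the resistance protein separately from the dCas9-VP64 fusion.

After a guide is cloned in, the vector targets dCas9-VP64 to a chosen promoter for transcriptional activation, and transduced mammalian cells are selected with puromycin. The MS2 loops are designed to recruit MS2-fused co-activators. No such component is encoded on this plasmid, so it would have to be supplied separately.
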