LOCUS       Exported 13713 bp ds-DNA circular SYN 12-MAY-2021
DEFINITION  Modified version of lentiSAM v2, a lenti sgRNA cloning backbone with
            MS2 loops at tetraloop/stemloop 2, dCas9-VP64, and puro resistance
            marker. Contains BsmBI sites for insertion of spacer sequences..
ACCESSION   .
VERSION     .
KEYWORDS    lentiSAM v2 (Puro)
SOURCE      synthetic DNA construct
  ORGANISM  synthetic DNA construct
REFERENCE   1 (bases 1 to 13713)
  TITLE     Lenti CRISPR Activate
  JOURNAL   Unpublished
REFERENCE   2 (bases 1 to 13713)
  AUTHORS   .
  TITLE     Direct Submission
  JOURNAL   Exported May 12, 2021 from SnapGene Server 1.1.58
            http://www.snapgene.com
FEATURES             Location/Qualifiers
     source          1..13713
                     /organism="synthetic DNA construct"
                     /mol_type="other DNA"
     primer_bind     complement(47..66)
                     /label=pRS-marker
                     /note="pRS vectors, use to sequence yeast selectable
                     marker"
     enhancer        238..617
                     /label=CMV enhancer
                     /note="human cytomegalovirus immediate early enhancer"
     promoter        619..817
                     /label=CMV promoter
                     /note="human cytomegalovirus (CMV) immediate early
                     promoter"
     primer_bind     772..792
                     /label=CMV-F
                     /note="Human CMV immediate early promoter, forward primer"
     LTR             835..1015
                     /label=5' LTR (truncated)
                     /note="truncated 5' long terminal repeat (LTR) from HIV-1"
     misc_feature    1062..1187
                     /label=HIV-1 Psi
                     /note="packaging signal of human immunodeficiency virus
                     type 1"
     misc_feature    1680..1913
                     /label=RRE
                     /note="The Rev response element (RRE) of HIV-1 allows for
                     Rev-dependent mRNA export from the nucleus to the
                     cytoplasm."
     CDS             2098..2142
                     /codon_start=1
                     /product="antigenic peptide corresponding to amino acids
                     655 to 669 of the HIV envelope protein gp41 (Lutje Hulsik
                     et al., 2013)"
                     /label=gp41 peptide
                     /note="recognized by the 2H10 single-chain llama nanobody"
                     /translation="KNEQELLELDKWASL"
     misc_feature    2440..2557
                     /label=cPPT/CTS
                     /note="central polypurine tract and central termination
                     sequence of HIV-1"
     promoter        2607..2847
                     /label=U6 promoter
                     /note="RNA polymerase III promoter for human U6 snRNA"
     primer_bind     2607..2627
                     /label=hU6-F
                     /note="Human U6 promoter, forward primer"
     primer_bind     2778..2797
                     /label=LKO.1 5'
                     /note="Human U6 promoter, forward primer"
     misc_RNA        2893..2911
                     /label=MS2 stem loop
                     /note="stem loop that binds the bacteriophage MS2 coat
                     protein"
     misc_RNA        2963..2981
                     /label=MS2 stem loop
                     /note="stem loop that binds the bacteriophage MS2 coat
                     protein"
     promoter        3068..3279
                     /label=EF-1-alpha core promoter
                     /note="core promoter for human elongation factor
                     EF-1-alpha"
     CDS             3296..3343
                     /codon_start=1
                     /product="bipartite nuclear localization signal from
                     nucleoplasmin"
                     /label=nucleoplasmin NLS
                     /translation="KRPAATKKAGQAKKKK"
     CDS             3344..7444
                     /codon_start=1
                     /product="catalytically dead mutant of the Cas9
                     endonuclease from the Streptococcus pyogenes Type II
                     CRISPR/Cas system"
                     /label=dCas9
                     /note="RNA-guided DNA-binding protein that lacks
                     endonuclease activity due to the D10A mutation in the RuvC
                     catalytic domain and the N863A mutation in the HNH
                     catalytic domain"
                     /translation="DKKYSIGLAIGTNSVGWAVITDEYKVPSKKFKVLGNTDRHSIKKN
                     LIGALLFDSGETAEATRLKRTARRRYTRRKNRICYLQEIFSNEMAKVDDSFFHRLEESF
                     LVEEDKKHERHPIFGNIVDEVAYHEKYPTIYHLRKKLVDSTDKADLRLIYLALAHMIKF
                     RGHFLIEGDLNPDNSDVDKLFIQLVQTYNQLFEENPINASGVDAKAILSARLSKSRRLE
                     NLIAQLPGEKKNGLFGNLIALSLGLTPNFKSNFDLAEDAKLQLSKDTYDDDLDNLLAQI
                     GDQYADLFLAAKNLSDAILLSDILRVNTEITKAPLSASMIKRYDEHHQDLTLLKALVRQ
                     QLPEKYKEIFFDQSKNGYAGYIDGGASQEEFYKFIKPILEKMDGTEELLVKLNREDLLR
                     KQRTFDNGSIPHQIHLGELHAILRRQEDFYPFLKDNREKIEKILTFRIPYYVGPLARGN
                     SRFAWMTRKSEETITPWNFEEVVDKGASAQSFIERMTNFDKNLPNEKVLPKHSLLYEYF
                     TVYNELTKVKYVTEGMRKPAFLSGEQKKAIVDLLFKTNRKVTVKQLKEDYFKKIECFDS
                     VEISGVEDRFNASLGTYHDLLKIIKDKDFLDNEENEDILEDIVLTLTLFEDREMIEERL
                     KTYAHLFDDKVMKQLKRRRYTGWGRLSRKLINGIRDKQSGKTILDFLKSDGFANRNFMQ
                     LIHDDSLTFKEDIQKAQVSGQGDSLHEHIANLAGSPAIKKGILQTVKVVDELVKVMGRH
                     KPENIVIEMARENQTTQKGQKNSRERMKRIEEGIKELGSQILKEHPVENTQLQNEKLYL
                     YYLQNGRDMYVDQELDINRLSDYDVDHIVPQSFLKDDSIDNKVLTRSDKARGKSDNVPS
                     EEVVKKMKNYWRQLLNAKLITQRKFDNLTKAERGGLSELDKAGFIKRQLVETRQITKHV
                     AQILDSRMNTKYDENDKLIREVKVITLKSKLVSDFRKDFQFYKVREINNYHHAHDAYLN
                     AVVGTALIKKYPKLESEFVYGDYKVYDVRKMIAKSEQEIGKATAKYFFYSNIMNFFKTE
                     ITLANGEIRKRPLIETNGETGEIVWDKGRDFATVRKVLSMPQVNIVKKTEVQTGGFSKE
                     SILPKRNSDKLIARKKDWDPKKYGGFDSPTVAYSVLVVAKVEKGKSKKLKSVKELLGIT
                     IMERSSFEKNPIDFLEAKGYKEVKKDLIIKLPKYSLFELENGRKRMLASAGELQKGNEL
                     ALPSKYVNFLYLASHYEKLKGSPEDNEQKQLFVEQHKHYLDEIIEQISEFSKRVILADA
                     NLDKVLSAYNKHRDKPIREQAENIIHLFTLTNLGAPAAFKYFDTTIDRKRYTSTKEVLD
                     ATLIHQSITGLYETRIDLSQLGGD"
     CDS             7499..7519
                     /codon_start=1
                     /product="nuclear localization signal of SV40 (simian virus
                     40) large T antigen"
                     /label=SV40 NLS
                     /translation="PKKKRKV"
     CDS             7544..7693
                     /codon_start=1
                     /product="tetrameric repeat of the minimal activation
                     domain of herpes simplex virus VP16 (Beerli et al., 1998)"
                     /label=VP64
                     /translation="DALDDFDLDMLGSDALDDFDLDMLGSDALDDFDLDMLGSDALDDF
                     DLDML"
     CDS             7715..7771
                     /codon_start=1
                     /product="2A peptide from porcine teschovirus-1
                     polyprotein"
                     /label=P2A
                     /note="Eukaryotic ribosomes fail to insert a peptide bond
                     between the Gly and Pro residues, yielding separate
                     polypeptides."
                     /translation="ATNFSLLKQAGDVEENPGP"
     CDS             7772..8368
                     /codon_start=1
                     /gene="pac from Streptomyces alboniger"
                     /product="puromycin N-acetyltransferase"
                     /label=PuroR
                     /note="confers resistance to puromycin"
                     /translation="TEYKPTVRLATRDDVPRAVRTLAAAFADYPATRHTVDPDRHIERV
                     TELQELFLTRVGLDIGKVWVADDGAAVAVWTTPESVEAGAVFAEIGPRMAELSGSRLAA
                     QQQMEGLLAPHRPKEPAWFLATVGVSPDHQGKGLGSAVVLPGVEAAERAGVPAFLETSA
                     PRNLPFYERLGFTVTADVEVPEGPRTWCMTRKPGA"
     primer_bind     8265..8285
                     /label=Puro-F
                     /note="Puromycin resistance gene, forward primer"
     misc_feature    8405..8993
                     /label=WPRE
                     /note="woodchuck hepatitis virus posttranscriptional
                     regulatory element"
     primer_bind     complement(8458..8478)
                     /label=WPRE-R
                     /note="WPRE, reverse primer"
     CDS             complement(8876..8887)
                     /codon_start=1
                     /product="Factor Xa recognition and cleavage site"
                     /label=Factor Xa site
                     /translation="IEGR"
     primer_bind     complement(8996..9012)
                     /label=KS primer
                     /note="common sequencing primer, one of multiple similar
                     variants"
     primer_bind     complement(8997..9013)
                     /label=pBluescriptKS
                     /note="For pBluescript vector"
     LTR             9518..9698
                     /label=5' LTR (truncated)
                     /note="truncated 5' long terminal repeat (LTR) from HIV-1"
     primer_bind     complement(9724..9741)
                     /label=BGH-rev
                     /note="Bovine growth hormone terminator, reverse primer.
                     Also called BGH reverse"
     polyA_signal    9730..9954
                     /label=bGH poly(A) signal
                     /note="bovine growth hormone polyadenylation signal"
     rep_origin      10000..10428
                     /direction=RIGHT
                     /label=f1 ori
                     /note="f1 bacteriophage origin of replication; arrow
                     indicates direction of (+) strand synthesis"
     primer_bind     complement(10087..10106)
                     /label=F1ori-R
                     /note="F1 origin, reverse primer"
     primer_bind     10297..10318
                     /label=F1ori-F
                     /note="F1 origin, forward primer"
     primer_bind     complement(10437..10457)
                     /label=pBABE 3'
                     /note="SV40 enhancer, reverse primer for pBABE vectors"
     promoter        10442..10771
                     /label=SV40 promoter
                     /note="SV40 enhancer and early promoter"
     rep_origin      10622..10757
                     /label=SV40 ori
                     /note="SV40 origin of replication"
     primer_bind     10684..10703
                     /label=SV40pro-F
                     /note="SV40 promoter/origin, forward primer"
     promoter        10819..10866
                     /label=EM7 promoter
                     /note="synthetic bacterial promoter "
     CDS             10885..11259
                     /codon_start=1
                     /gene="Sh ble from Streptoalloteichus hindustanus"
                     /product="antibiotic-binding protein"
                     /label=BleoR
                     /note="confers resistance to bleomycin, phleomycin, and
                     Zeocin(TM)"
                     /translation="MAKLTSAVPVLTARDVAGAVEFWTDRLGFSRDFVEDDFAGVVRDD
                     VTLFISAVQDQVVPDNTLAWVWVRGLDELYAEWSEVVSTNFRDASGPAMTEIGEQPWGR
                     EFALRDPAGNCVHFVAEEQD"
     polyA_signal    11389..11510
                     /label=SV40 poly(A) signal
                     /note="SV40 polyadenylation signal"
     primer_bind     complement(11426..11445)
                     /label=SV40pA-R
                     /note="SV40 polyA, reverse primer"
     primer_bind     11480..11499
                     /label=EBV-rev
                     /note="SV40 polyA terminator, reverse primer"
     primer_bind     complement(11559..11575)
                     /label=M13 rev
                     /note="common sequencing primer, one of multiple similar
                     variants"
     primer_bind     complement(11559..11575)
                     /label=M13 Reverse
                     /note="In lacZ gene. Also called M13-rev"
     primer_bind     complement(11572..11594)
                     /label=M13/pUC Reverse
                     /note="In lacZ gene"
     protein_bind    11583..11599
                     /label=lac operator
                     /bound_moiety="lac repressor encoded by lacI"
                     /note="The lac repressor binds to the lac operator to
                     inhibit transcription in E. coli. This inhibition can be
                     relieved by adding lactose or
                     isopropyl-beta-D-thiogalactopyranoside (IPTG)."
     promoter        complement(11607..11637)
                     /label=lac promoter
                     /note="promoter for the E. coli lac operon"
     protein_bind    11652..11673
                     /label=CAP binding site
                     /bound_moiety="E. coli catabolite activator protein"
                     /note="CAP binding activates transcription in the presence
                     of cAMP."
     primer_bind     complement(11790..11807)
                     /label=L4440
                     /note="L4440 vector, forward primer"
     rep_origin      complement(11961..12549)
                     /direction=LEFT
                     /label=ori
                     /note="high-copy-number ColE1/pMB1/pBR322/pUC origin of
                     replication"
     primer_bind     complement(12041..12060)
                     /label=pBR322ori-F
                     /note="pBR322 origin, forward primer"
     CDS             complement(12720..13580)
                     /codon_start=1
                     /gene="bla"
                     /product="beta-lactamase"
                     /label=AmpR
                     /note="confers resistance to ampicillin, carbenicillin, and
                     related antibiotics"
                     /translation="MSIQHFRVALIPFFAAFCLPVFAHPETLVKVKDAEDQLGARVGYI
                     ELDLNSGKILESFRPEERFPMMSTFKVLLCGAVLSRIDAGQEQLGRRIHYSQNDLVEYS
                     PVTEKHLTDGMTVRELCSAAITMSDNTAANLLLTTIGGPKELTAFLHNMGDHVTRLDRW
                     EPELNEAIPNDERDTTMPVAMATTLRKLLTGELLTLASRQQLIDWMEADKVAGPLLRSA
                     LPAGWFIADKSGAGERGSRGIIAALGPDGKPSRIVVIYTTGSQATMDERNRQIAEIGAS
                     LIKHW"
     primer_bind     13343..13362
                     /label=Amp-R
                     /note="Ampicillin resistance gene, reverse primer"
     promoter        complement(13581..13685)
                     /gene="bla"
                     /label=AmpR promoter
ORIGIN
        1 gtcgacggat cgggagatct cccgatcccc tatggtgcac tctcagtaca atctgctctg
       61 atgccgcata gttaagccag tatctgctcc ctgcttgtgt gttggaggtc gctgagtagt
      121 gcgcgagcaa aatttaagct acaacaaggc aaggcttgac cgacaattgc atgaagaatc
      181 tgcttagggt taggcgtttt gcgctgcttc gcgatgtacg ggccagatat acgcgttgac
      241 attgattatt gactagttat taatagtaat caattacggg gtcattagtt catagcccat
      301 atatggagtt ccgcgttaca taacttacgg taaatggccc gcctggctga ccgcccaacg
      361 acccccgccc attgacgtca ataatgacgt atgttcccat agtaacgcca atagggactt
      421 tccattgacg tcaatgggtg gagtatttac ggtaaactgc ccacttggca gtacatcaag
      481 tgtatcatat gccaagtacg ccccctattg acgtcaatga cggtaaatgg cccgcctggc
      541 attatgccca gtacatgacc ttatgggact ttcctacttg gcagtacatc tacgtattag
      601 tcatcgctat taccatggtg atgcggtttt ggcagtacat caatgggcgt ggatagcggt
      661 ttgactcacg gggatttcca agtctccacc ccattgacgt caatgggagt ttgttttggc
      721 accaaaatca acgggacttt ccaaaatgtc gtaacaactc cgccccattg acgcaaatgg
      781 gcggtaggcg tgtacggtgg gaggtctata taagcagcgc gttttgcctg tactgggtct
      841 ctctggttag accagatctg agcctgggag ctctctggct aactagggaa cccactgctt
      901 aagcctcaat aaagcttgcc ttgagtgctt caagtagtgt gtgcccgtct gttgtgtgac
      961 tctggtaact agagatccct cagacccttt tagtcagtgt ggaaaatctc tagcagtggc
     1021 gcccgaacag ggacttgaaa gcgaaaggga aaccagagga gctctctcga cgcaggactc
     1081 ggcttgctga agcgcgcacg gcaagaggcg aggggcggcg actggtgagt acgccaaaaa
     1141 ttttgactag cggaggctag aaggagagag atgggtgcga gagcgtcagt attaagcggg
     1201 ggagaattag atcgcgatgg gaaaaaattc ggttaaggcc agggggaaag aaaaaatata
     1261 aattaaaaca tatagtatgg gcaagcaggg agctagaacg attcgcagtt aatcctggcc
     1321 tgttagaaac atcagaaggc tgtagacaaa tactgggaca gctacaacca tcccttcaga
     1381 caggatcaga agaacttaga tcattatata atacagtagc aaccctctat tgtgtgcatc
     1441 aaaggataga gataaaagac accaaggaag ctttagacaa gatagaggaa gagcaaaaca
     1501 aaagtaagac caccgcacag caagcggccg ctgatcttca gacctggagg aggagatatg
     1561 agggacaatt ggagaagtga attatataaa tataaagtag taaaaattga accattagga
     1621 gtagcaccca ccaaggcaaa gagaagagtg gtgcagagag aaaaaagagc agtgggaata
     1681 ggagctttgt tccttgggtt cttgggagca gcaggaagca ctatgggcgc agcgtcaatg
     1741 acgctgacgg tacaggccag acaattattg tctggtatag tgcagcagca gaacaatttg
     1801 ctgagggcta ttgaggcgca acagcatctg ttgcaactca cagtctgggg catcaagcag
     1861 ctccaggcaa gaatcctggc tgtggaaaga tacctaaagg atcaacagct cctggggatt
     1921 tggggttgct ctggaaaact catttgcacc actgctgtgc cttggaatgc tagttggagt
     1981 aataaatctc tggaacagat ttggaatcac acgacctgga tggagtggga cagagaaatt
     2041 aacaattaca caagcttaat acactcctta attgaagaat cgcaaaacca gcaagaaaag
     2101 aatgaacaag aattattgga attagataaa tgggcaagtt tgtggaattg gtttaacata
     2161 acaaattggc tgtggtatat aaaattattc ataatgatag taggaggctt ggtaggttta
     2221 agaatagttt ttgctgtact ttctatagtg aatagagtta ggcagggata ttcaccatta
     2281 tcgtttcaga cccacctccc aaccccgagg ggacccgaca ggcccgaagg aatagaagaa
     2341 gaaggtggag agagagacag agacagatcc attcgattag tgaacggatc ggcactgcgt
     2401 gcgccaattc tgcagacaaa tggcagtatt catccacaat tttaaaagaa aaggggggat
     2461 tggggggtac agtgcagggg aaagaatagt agacataata gcaacagaca tacaaactaa
     2521 agaattacaa aaacaaatta caaaaattca aaattttcgg gtttattaca gggacagcag
     2581 agatccagtt tggttaatta gctagcgagg gcctatttcc catgattcct tcatatttgc
     2641 atatacgata caaggctgtt agagagataa ttggaattaa tttgactgta aacacaaaga
     2701 tattagtaca aaatacgtga cgtagaaagt aataatttct tgggtagttt gcagttttaa
     2761 aattatgttt taaaatggac tatcatatgc ttaccgtaac ttgaaagtat ttcgatttct
     2821 tggctttata tatcttgtgg aaaggacgaa acaccggaga cgggataccg tctctgtttt
     2881 agagctaggc caacatgagg atcacccatg tctgcagggc ctagcaagtt aaaataaggc
     2941 tagtccgtta tcaacttggc caacatgagg atcacccatg tctgcagggc caagtggcac
     3001 cgagtcggtg ctttttttgg atcctaggtc ttgaaaggag tgggaattgg ctccggtgcc
     3061 cgtcagtggg cagagcgcac atcgcccaca gtccccgaga agttgggggg aggggtcggc
     3121 aattgatccg gtgcctagag aaggtggcgc ggggtaaact gggaaagtga tgtcgtgtac
     3181 tggctccgcc tttttcccga gggtggggga gaaccgtata taagtgcagt agtcgccgtg
     3241 aacgttcttt ttcgcaacgg gtttgccgcc agaacacagg cgtacggcca ccatgaaaag
     3301 gccggcggcc acgaaaaagg ccggccaggc aaaaaagaaa aaggacaaga agtacagcat
     3361 cggcctggcc atcggcacca actctgtggg ctgggccgtg atcaccgacg agtacaaggt
     3421 gcccagcaag aaattcaagg tgctgggcaa caccgaccgg cacagcatca agaagaacct
     3481 gatcggagcc ctgctgttcg acagcggcga aacagccgag gccacccggc tgaagagaac
     3541 cgccagaaga agatacacca gacggaagaa ccggatctgc tatctgcaag agatcttcag
     3601 caacgagatg gccaaggtgg acgacagctt cttccacaga ctggaagagt ccttcctggt
     3661 ggaagaggat aagaagcacg agcggcaccc catcttcggc aacatcgtgg acgaggtggc
     3721 ctaccacgag aagtacccca ccatctacca cctgagaaag aaactggtgg acagcaccga
     3781 caaggccgac ctgcggctga tctatctggc cctggcccac atgatcaagt tccggggcca
     3841 cttcctgatc gagggcgacc tgaaccccga caacagcgac gtggacaagc tgttcatcca
     3901 gctggtgcag acctacaacc agctgttcga ggaaaacccc atcaacgcca gcggcgtgga
     3961 cgccaaggcc atcctgtctg ccagactgag caagagcaga cggctggaaa atctgatcgc
     4021 ccagctgccc ggcgagaaga agaatggcct gttcggcaac ctgattgccc tgagcctggg
     4081 cctgaccccc aacttcaaga gcaacttcga cctggccgag gatgccaaac tgcagctgag
     4141 caaggacacc tacgacgacg acctggacaa cctgctggcc cagatcggcg accagtacgc
     4201 cgacctgttt ctggccgcca agaacctgtc cgacgccatc ctgctgagcg acatcctgag
     4261 agtgaacacc gagatcacca aggcccccct gagcgcctct atgatcaaga gatacgacga
     4321 gcaccaccag gacctgaccc tgctgaaagc tctcgtgcgg cagcagctgc ctgagaagta
     4381 caaagagatt ttcttcgacc agagcaagaa cggctacgcc ggctacattg acggcggagc
     4441 cagccaggaa gagttctaca agttcatcaa gcccatcctg gaaaagatgg acggcaccga
     4501 ggaactgctc gtgaagctga acagagagga cctgctgcgg aagcagcgga ccttcgacaa
     4561 cggcagcatc ccccaccaga tccacctggg agagctgcac gccattctgc ggcggcagga
     4621 agatttttac ccattcctga aggacaaccg ggaaaagatc gagaagatcc tgaccttccg
     4681 catcccctac tacgtgggcc ctctggccag gggaaacagc agattcgcct ggatgaccag
     4741 aaagagcgag gaaaccatca ccccctggaa cttcgaggaa gtggtggaca agggcgcttc
     4801 cgcccagagc ttcatcgagc ggatgaccaa cttcgataag aacctgccca acgagaaggt
     4861 gctgcccaag cacagcctgc tgtacgagta cttcaccgtg tataacgagc tgaccaaagt
     4921 gaaatacgtg accgagggaa tgagaaagcc cgccttcctg agcggcgagc agaaaaaggc
     4981 catcgtggac ctgctgttca agaccaaccg gaaagtgacc gtgaagcagc tgaaagagga
     5041 ctacttcaag aaaatcgagt gcttcgactc cgtggaaatc tccggcgtgg aagatcggtt
     5101 caacgcctcc ctgggcacat accacgatct gctgaaaatt atcaaggaca aggacttcct
     5161 ggacaatgag gaaaacgagg acattctgga agatatcgtg ctgaccctga cactgtttga
     5221 ggacagagag atgatcgagg aacggctgaa aacctatgcc cacctgttcg acgacaaagt
     5281 gatgaagcag ctgaagcggc ggagatacac cggctggggc aggctgagcc ggaagctgat
     5341 caacggcatc cgggacaagc agtccggcaa gacaatcctg gatttcctga agtccgacgg
     5401 cttcgccaac agaaacttca tgcagctgat ccacgacgac agcctgacct ttaaagagga
     5461 catccagaaa gcccaggtgt ccggccaggg cgatagcctg cacgagcaca ttgccaatct
     5521 ggccggcagc cccgccatta agaagggcat cctgcagaca gtgaaggtgg tggacgagct
     5581 cgtgaaagtg atgggccggc acaagcccga gaacatcgtg atcgaaatgg ccagagagaa
     5641 ccagaccacc cagaagggac agaagaacag ccgcgagaga atgaagcgga tcgaagaggg
     5701 catcaaagag ctgggcagcc agatcctgaa agaacacccc gtggaaaaca cccagctgca
     5761 gaacgagaag ctgtacctgt actacctgca gaatgggcgg gatatgtacg tggaccagga
     5821 actggacatc aaccggctgt ccgactacga tgtggaccac atcgtgcctc agagctttct
     5881 gaaggacgac tccatcgaca acaaggtgct gaccagaagc gacaaggccc ggggcaagag
     5941 cgacaacgtg ccctccgaag aggtcgtgaa gaagatgaag aactactggc ggcagctgct
     6001 gaacgccaag ctgattaccc agagaaagtt cgacaatctg accaaggccg agagaggcgg
     6061 cctgagcgaa ctggataagg ccggcttcat caagagacag ctggtggaaa cccggcagat
     6121 cacaaagcac gtggcacaga tcctggactc ccggatgaac actaagtacg acgagaatga
     6181 caagctgatc cgggaagtga aagtgatcac cctgaagtcc aagctggtgt ccgatttccg
     6241 gaaggatttc cagttttaca aagtgcgcga gatcaacaac taccaccacg cccacgacgc
     6301 ctacctgaac gccgtcgtgg gaaccgccct gatcaaaaag taccctaagc tggaaagcga
     6361 gttcgtgtac ggcgactaca aggtgtacga cgtgcggaag atgatcgcca agagcgagca
     6421 ggaaatcggc aaggctaccg ccaagtactt cttctacagc aacatcatga actttttcaa
     6481 gaccgagatt accctggcca acggcgagat ccggaagcgg cctctgatcg agacaaacgg
     6541 cgaaaccggg gagatcgtgt gggataaggg ccgggatttt gccaccgtgc ggaaagtgct
     6601 gagcatgccc caagtgaata tcgtgaaaaa gaccgaggtg cagacaggcg gcttcagcaa
     6661 agagtctatc ctgcccaaga ggaacagcga taagctgatc gccagaaaga aggactggga
     6721 ccctaagaag tacggcggct tcgacagccc caccgtggcc tattctgtgc tggtggtggc
     6781 caaagtggaa aagggcaagt ccaagaaact gaagagtgtg aaagagctgc tggggatcac
     6841 catcatggaa agaagcagct tcgagaagaa tcccatcgac tttctggaag ccaagggcta
     6901 caaagaagtg aaaaaggacc tgatcatcaa gctgcctaag tactccctgt tcgagctgga
     6961 aaacggccgg aagagaatgc tggcctctgc cggcgaactg cagaagggaa acgaactggc
     7021 cctgccctcc aaatatgtga acttcctgta cctggccagc cactatgaga agctgaaggg
     7081 ctcccccgag gataatgagc agaaacagct gtttgtggaa cagcacaagc actacctgga
     7141 cgagatcatc gagcagatca gcgagttctc caagagagtg atcctggccg acgctaatct
     7201 ggacaaagtg ctgtccgcct acaacaagca ccgggataag cccatcagag agcaggccga
     7261 gaatatcatc cacctgttta ccctgaccaa tctgggagcc cctgccgcct tcaagtactt
     7321 tgacaccacc atcgaccgga agaggtacac cagcaccaaa gaggtgctgg acgccaccct
     7381 gatccaccag agcatcaccg gcctgtacga gacacggatc gacctgtctc agctgggagg
     7441 cgacagcgct ggaggaggtg gaagcggagg aggaggaagc ggaggaggag gtagcggacc
     7501 taagaaaaag aggaaggtgg cggccgctgg atccggacgg gctgacgcat tggacgattt
     7561 tgatctggat atgctgggaa gtgacgccct cgatgatttt gaccttgaca tgcttggttc
     7621 ggatgccctt gatgactttg acctcgacat gctcggcagt gacgcccttg atgatttcga
     7681 cctggacatg ctgattaact gtacaggcag tggagcaaca aacttctctc tgctgaaaca
     7741 agccggagat gtcgaagaga atcctggacc gaccgagtac aagcccacgg tgcgcctcgc
     7801 cacccgcgac gacgtcccca gggccgtacg caccctcgcc gccgcgttcg ccgactaccc
     7861 cgccacgcgc cacaccgtcg atccggaccg ccacatcgag cgggtcaccg agctgcaaga
     7921 actcttcctc acgcgcgtcg ggctcgacat cggcaaggtg tgggtcgcgg acgacggcgc
     7981 cgcggtggcg gtctggacca cgccggagag cgtcgaagcg ggggcggtgt tcgccgagat
     8041 cggcccgcgc atggccgagt tgagcggttc ccggctggcc gcgcagcaac agatggaagg
     8101 cctcctggcg ccgcaccggc ccaaggagcc cgcgtggttc ctggccaccg tcggagtctc
     8161 gcccgaccac cagggcaagg gtctgggcag cgccgtcgtg ctccccggag tggaggcggc
     8221 cgagcgcgcc ggggtgcccg ccttcctgga gacctccgcg ccccgcaacc tccccttcta
     8281 cgagcggctc ggcttcaccg tcaccgccga cgtcgaggtg cccgaaggac cgcgcacctg
     8341 gtgcatgacc cgcaagcccg gtgcctgaac gcgttaagtc gaattcgata tcaagcttat
     8401 cggtaatcaa cctctggatt acaaaatttg tgaaagattg actggtattc ttaactatgt
     8461 tgctcctttt acgctatgtg gatacgctgc tttaatgcct ttgtatcatg ctattgcttc
     8521 ccgtatggct ttcattttct cctccttgta taaatcctgg ttgctgtctc tttatgagga
     8581 gttgtggccc gttgtcaggc aacgtggcgt ggtgtgcact gtgtttgctg acgcaacccc
     8641 cactggttgg ggcattgcca ccacctgtca gctcctttcc gggactttcg ctttccccct
     8701 ccctattgcc acggcggaac tcatcgccgc ctgccttgcc cgctgctgga caggggctcg
     8761 gctgttgggc actgacaatt ccgtggtgtt gtcggggaaa tcatcgtcct ttccttggct
     8821 gctcgcctgt gttgccacct ggattctgcg cgggacgtcc ttctgctacg tcccttcggc
     8881 cctcaatcca gcggaccttc cttcccgcgg cctgctgccg gctctgcggc ctcttccgcg
     8941 tcttcgcctt cgccctcaga cgagtcggat ctccctttgg gccgcctccc cgcatcgata
     9001 ccgtcgacct cgagacctag aaaaacatgg agcaatcaca agtagcaata cagcagctac
     9061 caatgctgat tgtgcctggc tagaagcaca agaggaggag gaggtgggtt ttccagtcac
     9121 acctcaggta cctttaagac caatgactta caaggcagct gtagatctta gccacttttt
     9181 aaaagaaaag gggggactgg aagggctaat tcactcccaa cgaagacaag atatccttga
     9241 tctgtggatc taccacacac aaggctactt ccctgattgg cagaactaca caccagggcc
     9301 agggatcaga tatccactga cctttggatg gtgctacaag ctagtaccag ttgagcaaga
     9361 gaaggtagaa gaagccaatg aaggagagaa cacccgcttg ttacaccctg tgagcctgca
     9421 tgggatggat gacccggaga gagaagtatt agagtggagg tttgacagcc gcctagcatt
     9481 tcatcacatg gcccgagagc tgcatccgga ctgtactggg tctctctggt tagaccagat
     9541 ctgagcctgg gagctctctg gctaactagg gaacccactg cttaagcctc aataaagctt
     9601 gccttgagtg cttcaagtag tgtgtgcccg tctgttgtgt gactctggta actagagatc
     9661 cctcagaccc ttttagtcag tgtggaaaat ctctagcagg gcccgtttaa acccgctgat
     9721 cagcctcgac tgtgccttct agttgccagc catctgttgt ttgcccctcc cccgtgcctt
     9781 ccttgaccct ggaaggtgcc actcccactg tcctttccta ataaaatgag gaaattgcat
     9841 cgcattgtct gagtaggtgt cattctattc tggggggtgg ggtggggcag gacagcaagg
     9901 gggaggattg ggaagacaat agcaggcatg ctggggatgc ggtgggctct atggcttctg
     9961 aggcggaaag aaccagctgg ggctctaggg ggtatccccn nnnnnnnnnn nnnnnnnnnn
    10021 nnnnnnnnnn nnnnnnnnnn nnnnnnnnnn nnnnnnnnnn nnnnnnnnnn nnnnnnnnnn
    10081 nnnnnnnnnn nnnnnnnnnn nnnnnnnnnn nnnnnnnnnn nnncnnnnnn nnnnnnnnnn
    10141 nnnnnnnnnn nnnnnnnnnn nnnnnnnnnn nnnnnnnnnn nnnnnnnnnn nnnnnnnnnn
    10201 nnnnnnnnnn nnnnnannnn nnnnnnnnnn nnnnnnnnnn nnnnnnnnnn nnnnnnnnnn
    10261 nnnnnccttt gacgttggag tccacgttct ttaatagtgg actcttgttc caaactggaa
    10321 caacactcaa ccctatctcg gtctattctt ttgatttata agggattttg ccgatttcgg
    10381 cctattggtt aaaaaatgag ctgatttaac aaaaatttaa cgcgaattaa ttctgtggaa
    10441 tgtgtgtcag ttagggtgtg gaaagtcccc aggctcccca gcaggcagaa gtatgcaaag
    10501 catgcatctc aattagtcag caaccaggtg tggaaagtcc ccaggctccc cagcaggcag
    10561 aagtatgcaa agcatgcatc tcaattagtc agcaaccata gtcccgcccc taactccgcc
    10621 catcccgccc ctaactccgc ccagttccgc ccattctccg ccccatggct gactaatttt
    10681 ttttatttat gcagaggccg aggccgcctc tgcctctgag ctattccaga agtagtgagg
    10741 aggctttttt ggaggcctag gcttttgcaa aaagctcccg ggagcttgta tatccatttt
    10801 cggatctgat cagcacgtgt tgacaattaa tcatcggcat agtatatcgg catagtataa
    10861 tacgacaagg tgaggaacta aaccatggcc aagttgacca gtgccgttcc ggtgctcacc
    10921 gcgcgcgacg tcgccggagc ggtcgagttc tggaccgacc ggctcgggtt ctcccgggac
    10981 ttcgtggagg acgacttcgc cggtgtggtc cgggacgacg tgaccctgtt catcagcgcg
    11041 gtccaggacc aggtggtgcc ggacaacacc ctggcctggg tgtgggtgcg cggcctggac
    11101 gagctgtacg ccgagtggtc ggaggtcgtg tccacgaact tccgggacgc ctccgggccg
    11161 gccatgaccg agatcggcga gcagccgtgg gggcgggagt tcgccctgcg cgacccggcc
    11221 ggcaactgcg tgcacttcgt ggccgaggag caggactgac acgtgctacg agatttcgat
    11281 tccaccgccg ccttctatga aaggttgggc ttcggaatcg ttttccggga cgccggctgg
    11341 atgatcctcc agcgcgggga tctcatgctg gagttcttcg cccaccccaa cttgtttatt
    11401 gcagcttata atggttacaa ataaagcaat agcatcacaa atttcacaaa taaagcattt
    11461 ttttcactgc attctagttg tggtttgtcc aaactcatca atgtatctta tcatgtctgt
    11521 ataccgtcga cctctagcta gagcttggcg taatcatggt catagctgtt tcctgtgtga
    11581 aattgttatc cgctcacaat tccacacaac atacgagccg gaagcataaa gtgtaaagcc
    11641 tggggtgcct aatgagtgag ctaactcaca ttaattgcgt tgcgctcact gcccgctttc
    11701 cagtcgggaa acctgtcgtg ccagctgcat taatgaatcg gccaacgcgc ggggagaggc
    11761 ggtttgcgta ttgggcgctc ttccgcttcc tcgctcactg actcgctgcg ctcggtcgtt
    11821 cggctgcggc gagcggtatc agctcactca aaggcggtaa tacggttatc cacagaatca
    11881 ggggataacg caggaaagaa catgtgagca aaaggccagc aaaaggccag gaaccgtaaa
    11941 aaggccgcgt tgctggcgtt tttccatagg ctccgccccc ctgacgagca tcacaaaaat
    12001 cgacgctcaa gtcagaggtg gcgaaacccg acaggactat aaagatacca ggcgtttccc
    12061 cctggaagct ccctcgtgcg ctctcctgtt ccgaccctgc cgcttaccgg atacctgtcc
    12121 gcctttctcc cttcgggaag cgtggcgctt tctcatagct cacgctgtag gtatctcagt
    12181 tcggtgtagg tcgttcgctc caagctgggc tgtgtgcacg aaccccccgt tcagcccgac
    12241 cgctgcgcct tatccggtaa ctatcgtctt gagtccaacc cggtaagaca cgacttatcg
    12301 ccactggcag cagccactgg taacaggatt agcagagcga ggtatgtagg cggtgctaca
    12361 gagttcttga agtggtggcc taactacggc tacactagaa gaacagtatt tggtatctgc
    12421 gctctgctga agccagttac cttcggaaaa agagttggta gctcttgatc cggcaaacaa
    12481 accaccgctg gtagcggtgg tttttttgtt tgcaagcagc agattacgcg cagaaaaaaa
    12541 ggatctcaag aagatccttt gatcttttct acggggtctg acgctcagtg gaacgaaaac
    12601 tcacgttaag ggattttggt catgagatta tcaaaaagga tcttcaccta gatcctttta
    12661 aattaaaaat gaagttttaa atcaatctaa agtatatatg agtaaacttg gtctgacagt
    12721 taccaatgct taatcagtga ggcacctatc tcagcgatct gtctatttcg ttcatccata
    12781 gttgcctgac tccccgtcgt gtagataact acgatacggg agggcttacc atctggcccc
    12841 agtgctgcaa tgataccgcg agacccacgc tcaccggctc cagatttatc agcaataaac
    12901 cagccagccg gaagggccga gcgcagaagt ggtcctgcaa ctttatccgc ctccatccag
    12961 tctattaatt gttgccggga agctagagta agtagttcgc cagttaatag tttgcgcaac
    13021 gttgttgcca ttgctacagg catcgtggtg tcacgctcgt cgtttggtat ggcttcattc
    13081 agctccggtt cccaacgatc aaggcgagtt acatgatccc ccatgttgtg caaaaaagcg
    13141 gttagctcct tcggtcctcc gatcgttgtc agaagtaagt tggccgcagt gttatcactc
    13201 atggttatgg cagcactgca taattctctt actgtcatgc catccgtaag atgcttttct
    13261 gtgactggtg agtactcaac caagtcattc tgagaatagt gtatgcggcg accgagttgc
    13321 tcttgcccgg cgtcaatacg ggataatacc gcgccacata gcagaacttt aaaagtgctc
    13381 atcattggaa aacgttcttc ggggcgaaaa ctctcaagga tcttaccgct gttgagatcc
    13441 agttcgatgt aacccactcg tgcacccaac tgatcttcag catcttttac tttcaccagc
    13501 gtttctgggt gagcaaaaac aggaaggcaa aatgccgcaa aaaagggaat aagggcgaca
    13561 cggaaatgtt gaatactcat actcttcctt tttcaatatt attgaagcat ttatcagggt
    13621 tattgtctca tgagcggata catatttgaa tgtatttaga aaaataaaca aataggggtt
    13681 ccgcgcacat ttccccgaaa agtgccacct gac
//
