>Addgene plasmid #92062 | lentiSAM v2 (Puro) | depositor partial sequence | sequence record 176929 | VP64_seq_F GGTTCGGATGCCCTTGATGA
ATTTCGACCTGGACATGCTGATTAACTGTACAGGCAGTGGAGCAACAAACTTCTCTCTGCTGAAACAAGC
CGGAGATGTCGAAGAGAATCCTGGACCGACCGAGTACAAGCCCACGGTGCGCCTCGCCACCCGCGACGAC
GTCCCCAGGGCCGTACGCACCCTCGCCGCCGCGTTCGCCGACTACCCCGCCACGCGCCACACCGTCGATC
CGGACCGCCACATCGAGCGGGTCACCGAGCTGCAAGAACTCTTCCTCACGCGCGTCGGGCTCGACATCGG
CAAGGTGTGGGTCGCGGACGACGGCGCCGCGGTGGCGGTCTGGACCACGCCGGAGAGCGTCGAAGCGGGG
GCGGTGTTCGCCGAGATCGGCCCGCGCATGGCCGAGTTGAGCGGTTCCCGGCTGGCCGCGCAGCAACAGA
TGGAAGGCCTCCTGGCGCCGCACCGGCCCAAGGAGCCCGCGTGGTTCCTGGCCACCGTCGGAGTCTCGCC
CGACCACCAGGGCAAGGGTCTGGGCAGCGCCGTCGTGCTCCCCGGAGTGGAGGCGGCCGAGCGCGCCGGG
GTGCCCGCCTTCCTGGAGACCTCCGCGCCCCGCAACCTCCCCTTCTACGAGCGGCTCGGCTTCACCGTCA
CCGCCGACGTCGAGGTGCCCGAAGGACCGCGCACCTGGTGCATGACCCGCAAGCCCGGTGCCTGAACGCG
TTAAGTCGAATTCGATATCAAGCTTATCGGTAATCAACCTCTGGATTAC
